Addgene plasmid #166718: pGMC00001
Purpose: sgRNA against human BAP1
Depositing lab: Raj Chari. Depositing organization: Frederick National Laboratory. Publication: Sensitivity of Mesothelioma Cells to PARP Inhibitors Is Not Dependent on BAP1 but Is Enhanced by Temozolomide in Cells With High-Schlafen 11 and Low-O6-methylguanine-DNA Methyltransferase Expression. Rathkey D, Khanal M, Murai J, Zhang J, Sengupta M, Jiang Q, Morrow B, Evans CN, Chari R, Fetsch P, Chung HJ, Xi L, Roth M, Filie A, Raffeld M, Thomas A, Pommier Y, Hassan R. J Thorac Oncol. 2020 May;15(5):843-859. doi: 10.1016/j.jtho.2020.01.012. Epub 2020 Jan 28. PubMed 32004714.
Backbone
  Vector backbone: Lenti-CRISPR-V2
  Vector type: Mammalian Expression, Lentiviral, CRISPR
  Selectable markers: Puromycin
Growth in bacteria
  Bacterial resistance: Ampicillin, 100 μg/mL
  Growth temperature: 37°C
  Growth strain: NEB Stable
  Copy number: High Copy
Gene/Insert
  Gene/Insert name: BAP1
  gRNA/shRNA sequence: ACCGAAATCTTCCACGAGCA
  Species: H. sapiens (human)
  Entrez Gene: BAP1 (a.k.a. HUCEP-13, KURIS, TPDS1, UBM2, UCHL2, UVM2, hucep-6)
  Cloning method: Restriction Enzyme; 5′ cloning site BsmBI (unknown if destroyed); 3′ cloning site BsmBI (unknown if destroyed)
  Sequencing primers: 5′ GAGGGCCTATTTCCCATGATTCC
Terms and licenses: Academic/Nonprofit Terms; Industry Terms: Not Available to Industry
How to cite: pGMC00001 was a gift from Raj Chari (Addgene plasmid # 166718 ; http://n2t.net/addgene:166718 ; RRID:Addgene_166718)
