[The description below was written by a language model from this plasmid's Addgene catalogue record and pLannotate feature annotations shown in this document.]
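Description:
pGMC00001 is a lentiviral CRISPR plasmid built on the Lenti-CRISPR-V2 backbone that delivers both Streptococcus pyogenes Cas9 and a single guide RNA targeting human BAP1. It is an all-in-one vector of about 13 kb, propagated in E. coli through a high-copy ColE1/pUC-type origin with ampicillin selection (AmpR); an f1 origin is also present. The guide spacer was inserted by restriction cloning at the BsmBI sites, placing it between the human U6 RNA polymerase III promoter and the S. pyogenes gRNA scaffold.

The transfer cassette has a third-generation, self-inactivating design. A CMV enhancer/promoter fused to a truncated HIV-1 5' LTR drives genomic RNA production in packaging cells. It is followed by the Ψ packaging signal with a gag fragment, the RRE for Rev-dependent nuclear export, and the cPPT/CTS. Downstream of the U6-sgRNA unit, an EF-1α core promoter drives the Cas9 coding sequence, with a puromycin N-acetyltransferase sequence following it in the same orientation for selection of transduced mammalian cells. The feature table does not annotate the element linking Cas9 and PuroR. A WPRE enhances transcript expression ahead of the ΔU3 3' LTR, and a bGH polyadenylation signal lies just beyond it. Outside the LTRs, the backbone carries an SV40/EM7 promoter-driven BleoR cassette with an SV40 poly(A) signal.

The construct is intended for Cas9-mediated disruption of BAP1 in human cells. The associated publication concerns the sensitivity of mesothelioma cells to PARP inhibitors in relation to BAP1 status.
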