Features (pLannotate 1.2.2; 33 found; start..end, strand, type, name):
      1..380     +  enhancer       CMV enhancer: human cytomegalovirus immediate early enhancer
    381..580     +  promoter       CMV promoter: human cytomegalovirus (CMV) immediate early promoter
    598..778     +  LTR            5' LTR (truncated): truncated 5' long terminal repeat (LTR) from HIV-1
    825..950     +  misc_feature   HIV-1 Ψ: packaging signal of human immunodeficiency virus type 1
    934..1297    +  CDS            HIV-1 gag (fragment): gag protein from human immunodeficiency virus 1; gag
   1443..1676    +  misc_feature   RRE: The Rev response element (RRE) of HIV-1 allows for Rev-dependent mRNA export from the nucleus to the cytoplasm.
   2053..2153    +  CDS            Rev (fragment): human immunodeficiency virus 1 (HIV-1) Rev protein; rev; enhances nuclear export of unspliced and incompletely spliced viral mRNAs
   2203..2320    +  misc_feature   cPPT/CTS: central polypurine tract and central termination sequence of HIV-1
   2371..2611    +  promoter       U6 promoter: RNA polymerase III promoter for human U6 snRNA
   2641..2716    +  misc_RNA       gRNA scaffold: guide RNA scaffold for the Streptococcus pyogenes CRISPR/Cas9 system
   2734..2752    +  CDS            small t antigen (fragment): SV40 (simian virus 40) small t antigen
   2778..2989    +  promoter       EF-1α core promoter: core promoter for human elongation factor EF-1α
   3014..7117    +  CDS            Cas9: Cas9 (Csn1) endonuclease from the Streptococcus pyogenes Type II CRISPR/Cas system generates RNA-guided double strand breaks in DNA
   7255..7852    +  CDS            PuroR (fragment): puromycin N-acetyltransferase; pac from Streptomyces; confers resistance to puromycin
   7868..8456    +  misc_feature   WPRE: woodchuck hepatitis virus posttranscriptional regulatory element
   8507..8526    +  misc_feature   cPPT/CTS (fragment): central polypurine tract and central termination sequence of HIV-1
   8528..8761    +  LTR            3' LTR (ΔU3): self-inactivating 3' long terminal repeat (LTR) from HIV-1
   8793..9017    +  polyA_signal   bGH poly(A) signal: bovine growth hormone polyadenylation signal
   9021..9042    +  promoter       SV40 promoter (fragment): SV40 enhancer and early promoter
   9063..9491    +  rep_origin     f1 ori (sequence partly withheld): f1 bacteriophage origin of replication; arrow indicates direction of (+) strand synthesis
   9505..9834    +  promoter       SV40 promoter: SV40 enhancer and early promoter
   9882..9929    +  promoter       EM7 promoter: synthetic bacterial promoter&nbsp
   9948..10322   +  CDS            BleoR: antibiotic-binding protein; Sh ble from Streptoalloteichus hindustanus; confers resistance to bleomycin, phleomycin, and Zeocin™
  10332..10457   +  CDS            ble (fragment): BLE_KLEPN - Experimental evidence at protein level: Swiss-Prot protein existence level 1. Binding protein with a strong affinity to the bleomycin family of antibiotics. Binds to CL990; an antimitotic-antibiotic compound. From Klebsiella pneumoniae.
  10452..10573   +  polyA_signal   SV40 poly(A) signal: SV40 polyadenylation signal
  10644..10666   -  protein_bind   lac operator (fragment): The lac repressor binds to the lac operator to inhibit transcription in E. coli. This inhibition can be relieved by adding lactose or isopropyl-β-D-thiogalactopyranoside (IPTG). lac repressor encoded by lacI
  10670..10700   -  promoter       lac promoter: promoter for the E. coli lac operon
  10715..10736   -  protein_bind   CAP binding site: CAP binding activates transcription in the presence of cAMP. E. coli catabolite activator protein
  10749..10841   -  CDS            lacI (fragment): lac repressor; lacI; The lac repressor binds to the lac operator to inhibit transcription in E. coli. This inhibition can be relieved by adding lactose or isopropyl-β-D-thiogalactopyranoside (IPTG).
  11024..11612   -  rep_origin     ori: high-copy-number ColE1/pMB1/pBR322/pUC origin of replication
  11783..12643   -  CDS            AmpR: β-lactamase; bla; confers resistance to ampicillin, carbenicillin, and related antibiotics
  12644..12748   -  promoter       AmpR promoter: bla
  12807..12859   -  misc_feature   bom (fragment): basis of mobility region from pBR322
>Addgene plasmid #166718 | pGMC00001 | addgene full sequence | sequence record 334557 | Addgene NGS Result
GACATTGATTATTGACTAGTTATTAATAGTAATCAATTACGGGGTCATTAGTTCATAGCCCATATATGGA
GTTCCGCGTTACATAACTTACGGTAAATGGCCCGCCTGGCTGACCGCCCAACGACCCCCGCCCATTGACG
TCAATAATGACGTATGTTCCCATAGTAACGCCAATAGGGACTTTCCATTGACGTCAATGGGTGGAGTATT
TACGGTAAACTGCCCACTTGGCAGTACATCAAGTGTATCATATGCCAAGTACGCCCCCTATTGACGTCAA
TGACGGTAAATGGCCCGCCTGGCATTATGCCCAGTACATGACCTTATGGGACTTTCCTACTTGGCAGTAC
ATCTACGTATTAGTCATCGCTATTACCATGGTGATGCGGTTTTGGCAGTACATCAATGGGCGTGGATAGC
GGTTTGACTCACGGGGATTTCCAAGTCTCCACCCCATTGACGTCAATGGGAGTTTGTTTTGGCACCAAAA
TCAACGGGACTTTCCAAAATGTCGTAACAACTCCGCCCCATTGACGCAAATGGGCGGTAGGCGTGTACGG
TGGGAGGTCTATATAAGCAGCGCGTTTTGCCTGTACTGGGTCTCTCTGGTTAGACCAGATCTGAGCCTGG
GAGCTCTCTGGCTAACTAGGGAACCCACTGCTTAAGCCTCAATAAAGCTTGCCTTGAGTGCTTCAAGTAG
TGTGTGCCCGTCTGTTGTGTGACTCTGGTAACTAGAGATCCCTCAGACCCTTTTAGTCAGTGTGGAAAAT
CTCTAGCAGTGGCGCCCGAACAGGGACTTGAAAGCGAAAGGGAAACCAGAGGAGCTCTCTCGACGCAGGA
CTCGGCTTGCTGAAGCGCGCACGGCAAGAGGCGAGGGGCGGCGACTGGTGAGTACGCCAAAAATTTTGAC
TAGCGGAGGCTAGAAGGAGAGAGATGGGTGCGAGAGCGTCAGTATTAAGCGGGGGAGAATTAGATCGCGA
TGGGAAAAAATTCGGTTAAGGCCAGGGGGAAAGAAAAAATATAAATTAAAACATATAGTATGGGCAAGCA
GGGAGCTAGAACGATTCGCAGTTAATCCTGGCCTGTTAGAAACATCAGAAGGCTGTAGACAAATACTGGG
ACAGCTACAACCATCCCTTCAGACAGGATCAGAAGAACTTAGATCATTATATAATACAGTAGCAACCCTC
TATTGTGTGCATCAAAGGATAGAGATAAAAGACACCAAGGAAGCTTTAGACAAGATAGAGGAAGAGCAAA
ACAAAAGTAAGACCACCGCACAGCAAGCGGCCGCTGATCTTCAGACCTGGAGGAGGAGATATGAGGGACA
ATTGGAGAAGTGAATTATATAAATATAAAGTAGTAAAAATTGAACCATTAGGAGTAGCACCCACCAAGGC
AAAGAGAAGAGTGGTGCAGAGAGAAAAAAGAGCAGTGGGAATAGGAGCTTTGTTCCTTGGGTTCTTGGGA
GCAGCAGGAAGCACTATGGGCGCAGCGTCAATGACGCTGACGGTACAGGCCAGACAATTATTGTCTGGTA
TAGTGCAGCAGCAGAACAATTTGCTGAGGGCTATTGAGGCGCAACAGCATCTGTTGCAACTCACAGTCTG
GGGCATCAAGCAGCTCCAGGCAAGAATCCTGGCTGTGGAAAGATACCTAAAGGATCAACAGCTCCTGGGG
ATTTGGGGTTGCTCTGGAAAACTCATTTGCACCACTGCTGTGCCTTGGAATGCTAGTTGGAGTAATAAAT
CTCTGGAACAGATTTGGAATCACACGACCTGGATGGAGTGGGACAGAGAAATTAACAATTACACAAGCTT
AATACACTCCTTAATTGAAGAATCGCAAAACCAGCAAGAAAAGAATGAACAAGAATTATTGGAATTAGAT
AAATGGGCAAGTTTGTGGAATTGGTTTAACATAACAAATTGGCTGTGGTATATAAAATTATTCATAATGA
TAGTAGGAGGCTTGGTAGGTTTAAGAATAGTTTTTGCTGTACTTTCTATAGTGAATAGAGTTAGGCAGGG
ATATTCACCATTATCGTTTCAGACCCACCTCCCAACCCCGAGGGGACCCGACAGGCCCGAAGGAATAGAA
GAAGAAGGTGGAGAGAGAGACAGAGACAGATCCATTCGATTAGTGAACGGATCGGCACTGCGTGCGCCAA
TTCTGCAGACAAATGGCAGTATTCATCCACAATTTTAAAAGAAAAGGGGGGATTGGGGGGTACAGTGCAG
GGGAAAGAATAGTAGACATAATAGCAACAGACATACAAACTAAAGAATTACAAAAACAAATTACAAAAAT
TCAAAATTTTCGGGTTTATTACAGGGACAGCAGAGATCCAGTTTGGTTAATTAAGGTACCGAGGGCCTAT
TTCCCATGATTCCTTCATATTTGCATATACGATACAAGGCTGTTAGAGAGATAATTAGAATTAATTTGAC
TGTAAACACAAAGATATTAGTACAAAATACGTGACGTAGAAAGTAATAATTTCTTGGGTAGTTTGCAGTT
TTAAAATTATGTTTTAAAATGGACTATCATATGCTTACCGTAACTTGAAAGTATTTCGATTTCTTGGCTT
TATATATCTTGTGGAAAGGACGAAACACCGACCGAAATCTTCCACGAGCAGTTTTAGAGCTAGAAATAGC
AAGTTAAAATAAGGCTAGTCCGTTATCAACTTGAAAAAGTGGCACCGAGTCGGTGCTTTTTTGAATTCGC
TAGCTAGGTCTTGAAAGGAGTGGGAATTGGCTCCGGTGCCCGTCAGTGGGCAGAGCGCACATCGCCCACA
GTCCCCGAGAAGTTGGGGGGAGGGGTCGGCAATTGATCCGGTGCCTAGAGAAGGTGGCGCGGGGTAAACT
GGGAAAGTGATGTCGTGTACTGGCTCCGCCTTTTTCCCGAGGGTGGGGGAGAACCGTATATAAGTGCAGT
AGTCGCCGTGAACGTTCTTTTTCGCAACGGGTTTGCCGCCAGAACACAGGACCGGTTCTAGAGCGCTGCC
ACCATGGACAAGAAGTACAGCATCGGCCTGGACATCGGCACCAACTCTGTGGGCTGGGCCGTGATCACCG
ACGAGTACAAGGTGCCCAGCAAGAAATTCAAGGTGCTGGGCAACACCGACCGGCACAGCATCAAGAAGAA
CCTGATCGGAGCCCTGCTGTTCGACAGCGGCGAAACAGCCGAGGCCACCCGGCTGAAGAGAACCGCCAGA
AGAAGATACACCAGACGGAAGAACCGGATCTGCTATCTGCAAGAGATCTTCAGCAACGAGATGGCCAAGG
TGGACGACAGCTTCTTCCACAGACTGGAAGAGTCCTTCCTGGTGGAAGAGGATAAGAAGCACGAGCGGCA
CCCCATCTTCGGCAACATCGTGGACGAGGTGGCCTACCACGAGAAGTACCCCACCATCTACCACCTGAGA
AAGAAACTGGTGGACAGCACCGACAAGGCCGACCTGCGGCTGATCTATCTGGCCCTGGCCCACATGATCA
AGTTCCGGGGCCACTTCCTGATCGAGGGCGACCTGAACCCCGACAACAGCGACGTGGACAAGCTGTTCAT
CCAGCTGGTGCAGACCTACAACCAGCTGTTCGAGGAAAACCCCATCAACGCCAGCGGCGTGGACGCCAAG
GCCATCCTGTCTGCCAGACTGAGCAAGAGCAGACGGCTGGAAAATCTGATCGCCCAGCTGCCCGGCGAGA
AGAAGAATGGCCTGTTCGGAAACCTGATTGCCCTGAGCCTGGGCCTGACCCCCAACTTCAAGAGCAACTT
CGACCTGGCCGAGGATGCCAAACTGCAGCTGAGCAAGGACACCTACGACGACGACCTGGACAACCTGCTG
GCCCAGATCGGCGACCAGTACGCCGACCTGTTTCTGGCCGCCAAGAACCTGTCCGACGCCATCCTGCTGA
GCGACATCCTGAGAGTGAACACCGAGATCACCAAGGCCCCCCTGAGCGCCTCTATGATCAAGAGATACGA
CGAGCACCACCAGGACCTGACCCTGCTGAAAGCTCTCGTGCGGCAGCAGCTGCCTGAGAAGTACAAAGAG
ATTTTCTTCGACCAGAGCAAGAACGGCTACGCCGGCTACATTGACGGCGGAGCCAGCCAGGAAGAGTTCT
ACAAGTTCATCAAGCCCATCCTGGAAAAGATGGACGGCACCGAGGAACTGCTCGTGAAGCTGAACAGAGA
GGACCTGCTGCGGAAGCAGCGGACCTTCGACAACGGCAGCATCCCCCACCAGATCCACCTGGGAGAGCTG
CACGCCATTCTGCGGCGGCAGGAAGATTTTTACCCATTCCTGAAGGACAACCGGGAAAAGATCGAGAAGA
TCCTGACCTTCCGCATCCCCTACTACGTGGGCCCTCTGGCCAGGGGAAACAGCAGATTCGCCTGGATGAC
CAGAAAGAGCGAGGAAACCATCACCCCCTGGAACTTCGAGGAAGTGGTGGACAAGGGCGCTTCCGCCCAG
AGCTTCATCGAGCGGATGACCAACTTCGATAAGAACCTGCCCAACGAGAAGGTGCTGCCCAAGCACAGCC
TGCTGTACGAGTACTTCACCGTGTATAACGAGCTGACCAAAGTGAAATACGTGACCGAGGGAATGAGAAA
GCCCGCCTTCCTGAGCGGCGAGCAGAAAAAGGCCATCGTGGACCTGCTGTTCAAGACCAACCGGAAAGTG
ACCGTGAAGCAGCTGAAAGAGGACTACTTCAAGAAAATCGAGTGCTTCGACTCCGTGGAAATCTCCGGCG
TGGAAGATCGGTTCAACGCCTCCCTGGGCACATACCACGATCTGCTGAAAATTATCAAGGACAAGGACTT
CCTGGACAATGAGGAAAACGAGGACATTCTGGAAGATATCGTGCTGACCCTGACACTGTTTGAGGACAGA
GAGATGATCGAGGAACGGCTGAAAACCTATGCCCACCTGTTCGACGACAAAGTGATGAAGCAGCTGAAGC
GGCGGAGATACACCGGCTGGGGCAGGCTGAGCCGGAAGCTGATCAACGGCATCCGGGACAAGCAGTCCGG
CAAGACAATCCTGGATTTCCTGAAGTCCGACGGCTTCGCCAACAGAAACTTCATGCAGCTGATCCACGAC
GACAGCCTGACCTTTAAAGAGGACATCCAGAAAGCCCAGGTGTCCGGCCAGGGCGATAGCCTGCACGAGC
ACATTGCCAATCTGGCCGGCAGCCCCGCCATTAAGAAGGGCATCCTGCAGACAGTGAAGGTGGTGGACGA
GCTCGTGAAAGTGATGGGCCGGCACAAGCCCGAGAACATCGTGATCGAAATGGCCAGAGAGAACCAGACC
ACCCAGAAGGGACAGAAGAACAGCCGCGAGAGAATGAAGCGGATCGAAGAGGGCATCAAAGAGCTGGGCA
GCCAGATCCTGAAAGAACACCCCGTGGAAAACACCCAGCTGCAGAACGAGAAGCTGTACCTGTACTACCT
GCAGAATGGGCGGGATATGTACGTGGACCAGGAACTGGACATCAACCGGCTGTCCGACTACGATGTGGAC
CATATCGTGCCTCAGAGCTTTCTGAAGGACGACTCCATCGACAACAAGGTGCTGACCAGAAGCGACAAGA
ACCGGGGCAAGAGCGACAACGTGCCCTCCGAAGAGGTCGTGAAGAAGATGAAGAACTACTGGCGGCAGCT
GCTGAACGCCAAGCTGATTACCCAGAGAAAGTTCGACAATCTGACCAAGGCCGAGAGAGGCGGCCTGAGC
GAACTGGATAAGGCCGGCTTCATCAAGAGACAGCTGGTGGAAACCCGGCAGATCACAAAGCACGTGGCAC
AGATCCTGGACTCCCGGATGAACACTAAGTACGACGAGAATGACAAGCTGATCCGGGAAGTGAAAGTGAT
CACCCTGAAGTCCAAGCTGGTGTCCGATTTCCGGAAGGATTTCCAGTTTTACAAAGTGCGCGAGATCAAC
AACTACCACCACGCCCACGACGCCTACCTGAACGCCGTCGTGGGAACCGCCCTGATCAAAAAGTACCCTA
AGCTGGAAAGCGAGTTCGTGTACGGCGACTACAAGGTGTACGACGTGCGGAAGATGATCGCCAAGAGCGA
GCAGGAAATCGGCAAGGCTACCGCCAAGTACTTCTTCTACAGCAACATCATGAACTTTTTCAAGACCGAG
ATTACCCTGGCCAACGGCGAGATCCGGAAGCGGCCTCTGATCGAGACAAACGGCGAAACCGGGGAGATCG
TGTGGGATAAGGGCCGGGATTTTGCCACCGTGCGGAAAGTGCTGAGCATGCCCCAAGTGAATATCGTGAA
AAAGACCGAGGTGCAGACAGGCGGCTTCAGCAAAGAGTCTATCCTGCCCAAGAGGAACAGCGATAAGCTG
ATCGCCAGAAAGAAGGACTGGGACCCTAAGAAGTACGGCGGCTTCGACAGCCCCACCGTGGCCTATTCTG
TGCTGGTGGTGGCCAAAGTGGAAAAGGGCAAGTCCAAGAAACTGAAGAGTGTGAAAGAGCTGCTGGGGAT
CACCATCATGGAAAGAAGCAGCTTCGAGAAGAATCCCATCGACTTTCTGGAAGCCAAGGGCTACAAAGAA
GTGAAAAAGGACCTGATCATCAAGCTGCCTAAGTACTCCCTGTTCGAGCTGGAAAACGGCCGGAAGAGAA
TGCTGGCCTCTGCCGGCGAACTGCAGAAGGGAAACGAACTGGCCCTGCCCTCCAAATATGTGAACTTCCT
GTACCTGGCCAGCCACTATGAGAAGCTGAAGGGCTCCCCCGAGGATAATGAGCAGAAACAGCTGTTTGTG
GAACAGCACAAGCACTACCTGGACGAGATCATCGAGCAGATCAGCGAGTTCTCCAAGAGAGTGATCCTGG
CCGACGCTAATCTGGACAAAGTGCTGTCCGCCTACAACAAGCACCGGGATAAGCCCATCAGAGAGCAGGC
CGAGAATATCATCCACCTGTTTACCCTGACCAATCTGGGAGCCCCTGCCGCCTTCAAGTACTTTGACACC
ACCATCGACCGGAAGAGGTACACCAGCACCAAAGAGGTGCTGGACGCCACCCTGATCCACCAGAGCATCA
CCGGCCTGTACGAGACACGGATCGACCTGTCTCAGCTGGGAGGCGACAAGCGACCTGCCGCCACAAAGAA
GGCTGGACAGGCTAAGAAGAAGAAAGATTACAAAGACGATGACGATAAGGGATCCGGCGCAACAAACTTC
TCTCTGCTGAAACAAGCCGGAGATGTCGAAGAGAATCCTGGACCGACCGAGTACAAGCCCACGGTGCGCC
TCGCCACCCGCGACGACGTCCCCAGGGCCGTACGCACCCTCGCCGCCGCGTTCGCCGACTACCCCGCCAC
GCGCCACACCGTCGATCCGGACCGCCACATCGAGCGGGTCACCGAGCTGCAAGAACTCTTCCTCACGCGC
GTCGGGCTCGACATCGGCAAGGTGTGGGTCGCGGACGACGGCGCCGCGGTGGCGGTCTGGACCACGCCGG
AGAGCGTCGAAGCGGGGGCGGTGTTCGCCGAGATCGGCCCGCGCATGGCCGAGTTGAGCGGTTCCCGGCT
GGCCGCGCAGCAACAGATGGAAGGCCTCCTGGCGCCGCACCGGCCCAAGGAGCCCGCGTGGTTCCTGGCC
ACCGTCGGAGTCTCGCCCGACCACCAGGGCAAGGGTCTGGGCAGCGCCGTCGTGCTCCCCGGAGTGGAGG
CGGCCGAGCGCGCCGGGGTGCCCGCCTTCCTGGAGACCTCCGCGCCCCGCAACCTCCCCTTCTACGAGCG
GCTCGGCTTCACCGTCACCGCCGACGTCGAGGTGCCCGAAGGACCGCGCACCTGGTGCATGACCCGCAAG
CCCGGTGCCTGAACGCGTTAAGTCGACAATCAACCTCTGGATTACAAAATTTGTGAAAGATTGACTGGTA
TTCTTAACTATGTTGCTCCTTTTACGCTATGTGGATACGCTGCTTTAATGCCTTTGTATCATGCTATTGC
TTCCCGTATGGCTTTCATTTTCTCCTCCTTGTATAAATCCTGGTTGCTGTCTCTTTATGAGGAGTTGTGG
CCCGTTGTCAGGCAACGTGGCGTGGTGTGCACTGTGTTTGCTGACGCAACCCCCACTGGTTGGGGCATTG
CCACCACCTGTCAGCTCCTTTCCGGGACTTTCGCTTTCCCCCTCCCTATTGCCACGGCGGAACTCATCGC
CGCCTGCCTTGCCCGCTGCTGGACAGGGGCTCGGCTGTTGGGCACTGACAATTCCGTGGTGTTGTCGGGG
AAATCATCGTCCTTTCCTTGGCTGCTCGCCTGTGTTGCCACCTGGATTCTGCGCGGGACGTCCTTCTGCT
ACGTCCCTTCGGCCCTCAATCCAGCGGACCTTCCTTCCCGCGGCCTGCTGCCGGCTCTGCGGCCTCTTCC
GCGTCTTCGCCTTCGCCCTCAGACGAGTCGGATCTCCCTTTGGGCCGCCTCCCCGCGTCGACTTTAAGAC
CAATGACTTACAAGGCAGCTGTAGATCTTAGCCACTTTTTAAAAGAAAAGGGGGGACTGGAAGGGCTAAT
TCACTCCCAACGAAGACAAGATCTGCTTTTTGCTTGTACTGGGTCTCTCTGGTTAGACCAGATCTGAGCC
TGGGAGCTCTCTGGCTAACTAGGGAACCCACTGCTTAAGCCTCAATAAAGCTTGCCTTGAGTGCTTCAAG
TAGTGTGTGCCCGTCTGTTGTGTGACTCTGGTAACTAGAGATCCCTCAGACCCTTTTAGTCAGTGTGGAA
AATCTCTAGCAGGGCCCGTTTAAACCCGCTGATCAGCCTCGACTGTGCCTTCTAGTTGCCAGCCATCTGT
TGTTTGCCCCTCCCCCGTGCCTTCCTTGACCCTGGAAGGTGCCACTCCCACTGTCCTTTCCTAATAAAAT
GAGGAAATTGCATCGCATTGTCTGAGTAGGTGTCATTCTATTCTGGGGGGTGGGGTGGGGCAGGACAGCA
AGGGGGAGGATTGGGAAGACAATAGCAGGCATGCTGGGGATGCGGTGGGCTCTATGGCTTCTGAGGCGGA
AAGAACCAGCTGGGGCTCTAGGGGGTATCCCC
[124 nt withheld, positions 9063-9186]
C
[91 nt withheld, positions 9188-9278]
A
[49 nt withheld, positions 9280-9328]
CCTTTGACGTTGGAGTCCACGTTCTTT
[37 nt withheld, positions 9356-9392]
ACCCTATCTCGGTCTATTCTTTTGATTTATAAGGGATTTTGCCGATTTCGGCCTATTGGTTAAAAAATGA
GCTGATTTAACAAAAATTTAACGCGAATTAATTCTGTGGAATGTGTGTCAGTTAGGGTGTGGAAAGTCCC
CAGGCTCCCCAGCAGGCAGAAGTATGCAAAGCATGCATCTCAATTAGTCAGCAACCAGGTGTGGAAAGTC
CCCAGGCTCCCCAGCAGGCAGAAGTATGCAAAGCATGCATCTCAATTAGTCAGCAACCATAGTCCCGCCC
CTAACTCCGCCCATCCCGCCCCTAACTCCGCCCAGTTCCGCCCATTCTCCGCCCCATGGCTGACTAATTT
TTTTTATTTATGCAGAGGCCGAGGCCGCCTCTGCCTCTGAGCTATTCCAGAAGTAGTGAGGAGGCTTTTT
TGGAGGCCTAGGCTTTTGCAAAAAGCTCCCGGGAGCTTGTATATCCATTTTCGGATCTGATCAGCACGTG
TTGACAATTAATCATCGGCATAGTATATCGGCATAGTATAATACGACAAGGTGAGGAACTAAACCATGGC
CAAGTTGACCAGTGCCGTTCCGGTGCTCACCGCGCGCGACGTCGCCGGAGCGGTCGAGTTCTGGACCGAC
CGGCTCGGGTTCTCCCGGGACTTCGTGGAGGACGACTTCGCCGGTGTGGTCCGGGACGACGTGACCCTGT
TCATCAGCGCGGTCCAGGACCAGGTGGTGCCGGACAACACCCTGGCCTGGGTGTGGGTGCGCGGCCTGGA
CGAGCTGTACGCCGAGTGGTCGGAGGTCGTGTCCACGAACTTCCGGGACGCCTCCGGGCCGGCCATGACC
GAGATCGGCGAGCAGCCGTGGGGGCGGGAGTTCGCCCTGCGCGACCCGGCCGGCAACTGCGTGCACTTCG
TGGCCGAGGAGCAGGACTGACACGTGCTACGAGATTTCGATTCCACCGCCGCCTTCTATGAAAGGTTGGG
CTTCGGAATCGTTTTCCGGGACGCCGGCTGGATGATCCTCCAGCGCGGGGATCTCATGCTGGAGTTCTTC
GCCCACCCCAACTTGTTTATTGCAGCTTATAATGGTTACAAATAAAGCAATAGCATCACAAATTTCACAA
ATAAAGCATTTTTTTCACTGCATTCTAGTTGTGGTTTGTCCAAACTCATCAATGTATCTTATCATGTCTG
TATACCGTCGACCTCTAGCTAGAGCTTGGCGTAATCATGGTCATAGCTGTTTCCTGTGTGAAATTGTTAT
CCGCTCACAATTCCACACAACATACGAGCCGGAAGCATAAAGTGTAAAGCCTGGGGTGCCTAATGAGTGA
GCTAACTCACATTAATTGCGTTGCGCTCACTGCCCGCTTTCCAGTCGGGAAACCTGTCGTGCCAGCTGCA
TTAATGAATCGGCCAACGCGCGGGGAGAGGCGGTTTGCGTATTGGGCGCTCTTCCGCTTCCTCGCTCACT
GACTCGCTGCGCTCGGTCGTTCGGCTGCGGCGAGCGGTATCAGCTCACTCAAAGGCGGTAATACGGTTAT
CCACAGAATCAGGGGATAACGCAGGAAAGAACATGTGAGCAAAAGGCCAGCAAAAGGCCAGGAACCGTAA
AAAGGCCGCGTTGCTGGCGTTTTTCCATAGGCTCCGCCCCCCTGACGAGCATCACAAAAATCGACGCTCA
AGTCAGAGGTGGCGAAACCCGACAGGACTATAAAGATACCAGGCGTTTCCCCCTGGAAGCTCCCTCGTGC
GCTCTCCTGTTCCGACCCTGCCGCTTACCGGATACCTGTCCGCCTTTCTCCCTTCGGGAAGCGTGGCGCT
TTCTCATAGCTCACGCTGTAGGTATCTCAGTTCGGTGTAGGTCGTTCGCTCCAAGCTGGGCTGTGTGCAC
GAACCCCCCGTTCAGCCCGACCGCTGCGCCTTATCCGGTAACTATCGTCTTGAGTCCAACCCGGTAAGAC
ACGACTTATCGCCACTGGCAGCAGCCACTGGTAACAGGATTAGCAGAGCGAGGTATGTAGGCGGTGCTAC
AGAGTTCTTGAAGTGGTGGCCTAACTACGGCTACACTAGAAGAACAGTATTTGGTATCTGCGCTCTGCTG
AAGCCAGTTACCTTCGGAAAAAGAGTTGGTAGCTCTTGATCCGGCAAACAAACCACCGCTGGTAGCGGTG
GTTTTTTTGTTTGCAAGCAGCAGATTACGCGCAGAAAAAAAGGATCTCAAGAAGATCCTTTGATCTTTTC
TACGGGGTCTGACGCTCAGTGGAACGAAAACTCACGTTAAGGGATTTTGGTCATGAGATTATCAAAAAGG
ATCTTCACCTAGATCCTTTTAAATTAAAAATGAAGTTTTAAATCAATCTAAAGTATATATGAGTAAACTT
GGTCTGACAGTTACCAATGCTTAATCAGTGAGGCACCTATCTCAGCGATCTGTCTATTTCGTTCATCCAT
AGTTGCCTGACTCCCCGTCGTGTAGATAACTACGATACGGGAGGGCTTACCATCTGGCCCCAGTGCTGCA
ATGATACCGCGAGACCCACGCTCACCGGCTCCAGATTTATCAGCAATAAACCAGCCAGCCGGAAGGGCCG
AGCGCAGAAGTGGTCCTGCAACTTTATCCGCCTCCATCCAGTCTATTAATTGTTGCCGGGAAGCTAGAGT
AAGTAGTTCGCCAGTTAATAGTTTGCGCAACGTTGTTGCCATTGCTACAGGCATCGTGGTGTCACGCTCG
TCGTTTGGTATGGCTTCATTCAGCTCCGGTTCCCAACGATCAAGGCGAGTTACATGATCCCCCATGTTGT
GCAAAAAAGCGGTTAGCTCCTTCGGTCCTCCGATCGTTGTCAGAAGTAAGTTGGCCGCAGTGTTATCACT
CATGGTTATGGCAGCACTGCATAATTCTCTTACTGTCATGCCATCCGTAAGATGCTTTTCTGTGACTGGT
GAGTACTCAACCAAGTCATTCTGAGAATAGTGTATGCGGCGACCGAGTTGCTCTTGCCCGGCGTCAATAC
GGGATAATACCGCGCCACATAGCAGAACTTTAAAAGTGCTCATCATTGGAAAACGTTCTTCGGGGCGAAA
ACTCTCAAGGATCTTACCGCTGTTGAGATCCAGTTCGATGTAACCCACTCGTGCACCCAACTGATCTTCA
GCATCTTTTACTTTCACCAGCGTTTCTGGGTGAGCAAAAACAGGAAGGCAAAATGCCGCAAAAAAGGGAA
TAAGGGCGACACGGAAATGTTGAATACTCATACTCTTCCTTTTTCAATATTATTGAAGCATTTATCAGGG
TTATTGTCTCATGAGCGGATACATATTTGAATGTATTTAGAAAAATAAACAAATAGGGGTTCCGCGCACA
TTTCCCCGAAAAGTGCCACCTGACGTCGACGGATCGGGAGATCTCCCGATCCCCTATGGTGCACTCTCAG
TACAATCTGCTCTGATGCCGCATAGTTAAGCCAGTATCTGCTCCCTGCTTGTGTGTTGGAGGTCGCTGAG
TAGTGCGCGAGCAAAATTTAAGCTACAACAAGGCAAGGCTTGACCGACAATTGCATGAAGAATCTGCTTA
GGGTTAGGCGTTTTGCGCTGCTTCGCGATGTACGGGCCAGATATACGCGTT
